>Addgene plasmid #149003 | pGBW-m4046344 | addgene full sequence | sequence record 297715 | Ginkgo NGS Result
GCGGCCGCTTGCTATATTGAAGTACGGATTAGAAGCCGCCGAGCGGGCGACAGCCCTCCGACGGAAGACT
CTCCTCCGTGCGTCCTCGTCTTCACCGGTCGCGTTCCTGAAACGCAGATGTGCCTCGCGCCGCACTGCTC
CGAACAATAAAGATTCTACAATACTAGCTTTTATGGTTATGAAGAGGAAAAATTGGCAGTAACCTGGCCC
CACAAACCTTCAAATTAACGAATCAAATTAACAACCATAGGATGATAATGCGATTAGTTTTTTAGCCTTA
TTTCTGGGGTAATTAATCAGCGAAGCGATGATTTTTGATCTATTAACAGATATATAAATGGAAAAGCTGC
ATAACCACTTTAACTAATACTTTCAACATTTTCAGTTTGTATTACTTCTTATTCAAATGTCATAAAAGTA
TCAACAAAAAATTGTTAATATACCTCTATACTTTAACGTCAAGGAGAAAAAACTATAATGGAAAATGTAA
CAGGACTCTTTAAAGATTGTAGTAAGGTAATCACTGGGTTACATCCTACACAGGCACCTACACACCTCAG
TGTTGACACTAAATTCAAAACTGAAGGTTTATGTGTTGACATACCTGGCATACCTAAGGACATGACCTAT
AGAAGACTCATCTCTATGATGGGTTTTAAAATGAATTATCAAGTTAATGGTTACCCTAACATGTTTATCA
CCCGCGAAGAAGCTATAAGACATGTACGTGCATGGATTGGCTTCGATGTCGAGGGGTGTCATGCTACTAG
AGAAGCTGTTGGTACCAATTTACCTTTACAGCTAGGTTTTTCTACAGGTGTTAACCTAGTTGCTGTACCT
ACAGGTTATGTTGATACACCTAATAATACAGATTTTTCCAGAGTTAGTGCTAAACCACCGCCTGGAGATC
AATTTAAACACCTCATACCACTTATGTACAAAGGACTTCCTTGGAATGTAGTGCGTATAAAGATTGTACA
AATGTTAAGTGACACACTTAAAAATCTCTCTGACAGAGTCGTATTTGTCTTATGGGCACATGGCTTTGAG
TTGACATCTATGAAGTATTTTGTGAAAATAGGACCTGAGCGCACCTGTTGTCTATGTGATAGACGTGCCA
CATGCTTTTCCACTGCTTCAGACACTTATGCCTGTTGGCATCATTCTATTGGATTTGATTACGTCTATAA
TCCGTTTATGATTGATGTTCAACAATGGGGTTTTACAGGTAACCTACAAAGCAACCATGATCTGTATTGT
CAAGTCCATGGTAATGCACATGTAGCTAGTTGTGATGCAATCATGACTAGGTGTCTAGCTGTCCACGAGT
GCTTTGTTAAGCGTGTTGACTGGACTATTGAATATCCTATAATTGGTGATGAACTGAAGATTAATGCGGC
TTGTAGAAAGGTTCAACACATGGTTGTTAAAGCTGCATTATTAGCAGACAAATTCCCAGTTCTTCACGAC
ATTGGTAACCCTAAAGCTATTAAGTGTGTACCTCAAGCTGATGTAGAATGGAAGTTCTATGATGCACAGC
CTTGTAGTGACAAAGCTTATAAAATAGAAGAATTATTCTATTCTTATGCCACACATTCTGACAAATTCAC
AGATGGTGTATGCCTATTTTGGAATTGCAATGTCGATAGATATCCTGCTAATTCCATTGTTTGTAGATTT
GACACTAGAGTGCTATCTAACCTTAACTTGCCTGGTTGTGATGGTGGCAGTTTGTATGTAAATAAACATG
CATTCCACACACCAGCTTTTGATAAAAGTGCTTTTGTTAATTTAAAACAATTACCATTTTTCTATTACTC
TGACAGTCCATGTGAGTCTCATGGAAAACAAGTAGTGTCAGATATAGATTATGTACCACTAAAGTCTGCT
ACGTGTATAACACGTTGCAATTTAGGTGGTGCTGTCTGTAGACATCATGCTAATGAGTACAGATTGTATC
TCGATGCTTATAACATGATGATCTCAGCTGGCTTTAGCTTGTGGGTTTACAAACAATTTGATACTTATAA
CCTCTGGAACACTTTTACAAGACTTCTCGTGCCGAGAGGTTCTAAAATCGAGGAAGGTAAGCTAGTCATT
TGGATAAATGGAGATAAGGGTTACAACGGTTTGGCAGAAGTAGGCAAGAAATTTGAAAAGGACACAGGTA
TCAAGGTGACGGTTGAACATCCAGACAAGTTAGAAGAAAAATTCCCTCAAGTTGCTGCTACTGGTGATGG
TCCCGACATTATTTTCTGGGCCCACGATCGTTTTGGTGGATATGCTCAGTCAGGTTTGCTGGCTGAGATC
ACCCCAGACAAGGCCTTCCAAGATAAATTGTACCCATTCACTTGGGATGCTGTCAGATACAACGGTAAGC
TTATAGCATATCCAATTGCTGTTGAAGCCTTATCGTTGATCTACAATAAGGACTTGTTACCTAACCCACC
AAAGACATGGGAAGAAATTCCAGCTTTGGATAAAGAGCTAAAGGCCAAGGGAAAAAGCGCTTTGATGTTT
AACTTACAAGAACCTTATTTCACCTGGCCATTAATCGCTGCTGACGGTGGTTACGCATTTAAATACGAAA
ACGGTAAGTATGACATTAAGGATGTCGGCGTTGATAATGCTGGTGCAAAGGCTGGTTTGACCTTCTTGGT
TGATTTAATAAAGAATAAACACATGAACGCTGACACTGACTACTCTATCGCCGAAGCCGCTTTCAACAAG
GGTGAAACTGCTATGACCATAAATGGTCCATGGGCCTGGAGTAACATTGATACTTCTAAAGTAAACTATG
GTGTCACTGTTTTGCCTACATTCAAAGGCCAACCATCCAAGCCCTTTGTCGGTGTTCTATCCGCTGGCAT
CAATGCTGCTTCTCCAAACAAGGAGCTAGCTAAAGAATTTTTGGAAAATTACTTGTTAACTGACGAAGGT
TTGGAGGCCGTTAACAAGGACAAGCCATTGGGTGCTGTCGCTTTGAAATCTTACGAAGAAGAATTGGCTA
AGGATCCCAGAATTGCCGCTACCATGGAGAACGCCCAAAAGGGTGAAATTATGCCAAACATCCCACAAAT
GTCAGCCTTCTGGTACGCAGTTAGGACTGCCGTGATTAATGCTGCTTCCGGTAGACAAACCGTCGACGAA
GCATTAAAAGATGCTCAAACGTAAACAGGCCCCTTTTCCTTTGTCGATATCATGTAATTAGTTATGTCAC
GCTTACATTCACGCCCTCCTCCCACATCCGCTCTAACCGAAAAGGAAGGAGTTAGACAACCTGAAGTCTA
GGTCCCTATTTATTTTTTTTAATAGTTATGTTAGTATTAAGAACGTTATTTATATTTCAAATTTTTCTTT
TTTTTCTGTACAAAGCGGCCGCCGAACCACTAGTGCACTGCAGTACACGGTTTCCTTGAAATTTTTTTGA
TTCGGTAATCTCCGAACAGAAGGAAGAACGAAGGAAGGAGCACAGACTTAGATTGGTATATATACGCATA
TGTAGTGTTGAAGAAACATGAAATTGCCCAGTATTCTTAACCCAACTGCACAGAACAAAAACGTGCAGGA
AACGAAGATAAATCATGTCGAAAGCTACATATAAGGAACGTGCTGCTACTCATCCTAGTCCTGTTGCTGC
CAAGCTATTTAATATCATGCACGAAAAGCAAACAAACTTGTGTGCTTCATTGGATGTTCGTACCACCAAG
GAATTACTGGAGTTAGTTGAAGCATTAGGTCCCAAAATTTGTTTACTAAAAACACATGTGGATATCTTGA
CTGATTTTTCCATGGAGGGCACAGTTAAGCCGCTAAAGGCATTATCCGCCAAGTACAATTTTTTACTCTT
CGAGGACAGAAAATTTGCTGACATTGGTAATACAGTCAAATTGCAGTACTCTGCGGGTGTATACAGAATA
GCAGAATGGGCAGACATTACGAATGCACACGGTGTGGTGGGCCCAGGTATTGTTAGCGGTTTGAAGCAGG
CGGCAGAAGAAGTAACAAAGGAACCTAGAGGCCTTTTGATGTTAGCAGAATTGTCATGCAAGGGCTCCCT
ATCTACTGGAGAATATACTAAGGGTACTGTTGACATTGCGAAGAGCGACAAAGATTTTGTTATCGGCTTT
ATTGCTCAAAGAGACATGGGTGGAAGAGATGAAGGTTACGATTGGTTGATTATGACACCCGGTGTGGGTT
TAGATGACAAGGGAGATGCATTGGGTCAACAGTATAGAACCGTGGATGATGTGGTTTCTACAGGATCTGA
CATTATTATTGTTGGAAGAGGACTATTTGCAAAGGGAAGGGATGCTAAGGTAGAGGGTGAACGTTACAGA
AAAGCAGGCTGGGAAGCATATTTGAGAAGATGCGGCCAGCAAAACTAAAAAACTGTATTATAAGTAAATG
CATGTATACTAAACTCACAAATTAGAGCTTCAATTTAATTATATCAGTTATTACCCGAGTAACGAAGCAT
CTGTGCTTCATTTTGTAGAACAAAAATGCAACGCGAGAGCGCTAATTTTTCAAACAAAGAATCTGAGCTG
CATTTTTACAGAACAGAAATGCAACGCGAAAGCGCTATTTTACCAACGAAGAATCTGTGCTTCATTTTTG
TAAAACAAAAATGCAACGCGAGAGCGCTAATTTTTCAAACAAAGAATCTGAGCTGCATTTTTACAGAACA
GAAATGCAACGCGAGAGCGCTATTTTACCAACAAAGAATCTATACTTCTTTTTTGTTCTACAAAAATGCA
TCCCGAGAGCGCTATTTTTCTAACAAAGCATCTTAGATTACTTTTTTTCTCCTTTGTGCGCTCTATAATG
CAGTCTCTTGATAACTTTTTGCACTGTAGGTCCGTTAAGGTTAGAAGAAGGCTACTTTGGTGTCTATTTT
CTCTTCCATAAAAAAAGCCTGACTCCACTTCCCGCGTTTACTGATTACTAGCGAAGCTGCGGGTGCATTT
TTTCAAGATAAAGGCATCCCCGATTATATTCTATACCGATGTGGATTGCGCATACTTTGTGAACAGAAAG
TGATAGCGTTGATGATTCTTCATTGGTCAGAAAATTATGAACGGTTTCTTCTATTTTGTCTCTATATACT
ACGTATAGGAAATGTTTACATTTTCGTATTGTTTTCGATTCACTCTATGAATAGTTCTTACTACAATTTT
TTTGTCTAAAGAGTAATACTAGAGATAAACATAAAAAATGTAGAGGTCGAGTTTAGATGCAAGTTCAAGG
AGCGAAAGGTGGATGGGTAGGTTATATAGGGATATAGCACAGAGATATATAGCAAAGAGATACTTTTGAG
CAATGTTTGTGGAAGCGGTATTCGCAATATTTTAGTAGCTCGTTACAGTCCGGTGCGTTTTTGGTTTTTT
GAAAGTGCGTCATCAGAGCGCTTTTGGTTTTCAAAAGCGCTCTGAAGTTCCTATACTTTCTAGCTAGAGA
ATAGGAACTTCCCGAGCGGCCGCGTGTTACAAGCTTGACTCCAGCGTAACTGGACTGCAATCAACTCACT
GGCTCACCTTCACGGGTGGGCCTTTCTTCGGTAGAAAATCAAAGGATCTTCTTGAGATCCTTTTTTTCTG
CGCGTAATCTGCTGCTTGCAAACAAAAAAACCACCGCTACCAGCGGTGGTTTGTTTGCCGGATCAAGAGC
TACCAACTCTTTTTCCGAGGTAACTGGCTTCAGCAGAGCGCAGATACCAAATACTGTTCTTCTAGTGTAG
CCGTAGTTAGGCCACCACTTCAAGAACTCTGTAGCACCGCCTACATACCTCGCTCTGCTAATCCTGTTAC
CAGTGGCTGCTGCCAGTGGCGATAAGTCGTGTCTTACCGGGTTGGACTCAAGACGATAGTTACCGGATAA
GGCGCAGCGGTCGGGCTGAACGGGGGGTTCGTGCACACAGCCCAGCTTGGAGCGAACGACCTACACCGAA
CTGAGATACCTACAGCGTGAGCTATGAGAAAGCGCCACGCTTCCCGAAGGGAGAAAGGCGGACAGGTATC
CGGTAAGCGGCAGGGTCGGAACAGGAGAGCGCACGAGGGAGCTTCCAGGGGTAAACGCCTGGTATCTTTA
TAGTCCTGTCGGGTTTCGCCACCTCTGACTTGAGCATCGATTTTTGTGATGCTCGTCAGGGGGGCGGAGC
CTATGGAAAAACGCCAGCAACGCAGAAAGGCCCACCCGAAGGTGAGCCAGGTGATTACATTTGGGCCCTC
ATCAGAGGTTTTCACCGTCATCACCGAAACGCGCGAGGCAGCTGCGGTAAAGCTCATCAGCGTGGTCGTG
AAGCGATTCACAGATGTCTGCCTGTTCATCCGCGTCCAGCTCGTTGAGTTTCTCCAGAAGCGTTAATGTC
TGGCTTCTGATAAAGCGGGCCATGTTAAGGGCGGTTTTTTCCTGTTTGGTCACTTACCAATGCTTAATCA
GTGAGGCACCTATCTCAGCGATCTGTCTATTTCGTTCATCCATAGTTGCCTGACTCCCCGTCGTGTAGAT
AACTACGATGCGGGAGGGCTTACCATCTGGCCCCAGTGCTGCAATGATACCGCGAGACCCACGCTCACCG
GCTCCAGATTTATCAGCAATAAACCAGCCAGCCGGGAGGGCCGAGCGCAGAAGTGATCCTGCAACTTTAT
CCGCCTCCATCCAGTCTATTAATTGTTGCCGGGAAGCTAGAGTAAGTAGTTCGCCAGTTAATAGTTTGCG
CAACGTTGTTGCCATTGCTACAGGCATCGTGGTGTCACGCTCGTCGTTTGGTATGGCTTCATTCAGCTCC
GGTTCCCAACGATCAAGGCGAGTTACATGATCCCCCATGTTGTGCAAAAAAGCGGTTAGCTCCTTCGGTC
CTCCGATCGTTGCCAGAAGTAAGTTGGCCGCAGTGTTATCACTCATGGTTATGGCAGCACTGCATAATTC
TCTTACTGTCATGCCATCCGTGAGATGCTTTTCTGTGACTGGTGAGTACTCAACCAAGTCATTCTGAGAA
TAGTGTATGCGGCGACCGAGTTGCTCTTGCCCGGCGTCAATACGGGATAATACCGCGCCACATAGCAGAA
CTTTAAAAGTGCTCATCATTGGAAAACGTTCTTCGGGGCGTAAACTCTCAAGGATCTTACCGCTGTTGAG
ATCCAGTTCGATGTAACCCACTCGTGCACCCAACTGATCTTCAGCATCTTTTACTTTCACCAGCGTTTCT
GGGTGAGCAAAAACAGGAAGGCAAAATGCCGCAAAAAAGGGAATAAGGGCGACACGGAAATGTTGAATAC
TCATTTTAGCTTCCTTAGCTCCTGAAAATCTCGATAACTCAAAAAATACGCCCGGTAGTGATCTTATTTC
ATTATGGTGAAAGTTGGAACCTCTTACGTGCCGATCAAGTCAAAAGCCTCCGGTCGGAGGCTTTTGACTT
TCTGCTATGGAGGTCAGGTATGATTTAAATGGTCAGTTAGA
Features (pLannotate 1.2.2; 14 found; start..end, strand, type, name):
     25..466     +  promoter       GAL1 promoter: S. cerevisiae GAL1; inducible promoter, regulated by Gal4
    481..2055    +  CDS            rep (fragment): R1AB_SARS2 - Experimental evidence at protein level: Swiss-Prot protein existence level 1. [2'-O-methyltransferase]: Methyltransferase that mediates mRNA cap 2'-O-ribose methylation to the 5'-cap structure of viral mRNAs. N7-methyl guanosine cap is a prerequisite for binding of nsp16. Therefore plays an essential role in viral mRNAs cap methylation which is essential to evade immune system. From Severe acute respiratory syndrome coronavirus 2 (2019-nCoV) (SARS-CoV-2).
   2071..3171    +  CDS            malE (fragment): MALE_ECO57 - Experimental evidence at protein level: Swiss-Prot protein existence level 1. Part of the ABC transporter complex MalEFGK involved in maltose/maltodextrin import. Binds maltose and higher maltodextrins. From Escherichia coli O157:H7.
   3200..3372    +  terminator     CYC1 terminator (fragment): S. cerevisiae CYC1; transcription terminator for CYC1
   3408..3584    +  promoter       URA3 promoter (fragment): S. cerevisiae URA3
   3585..4388    +  CDS            URA3: orotidine-5'-phosphate decarboxylase, required for uracil biosynthesis; S. cerevisiae URA3; yeast auxotrophic marker, counterselectable with 5-fluoroorotic acid (5-FOA)
   4471..5453    -  rep_origin     2μ ori: yeast 2μ plasmid origin of replication
   5531..5560    +  terminator     T3Te terminator: phage T3 early transcription terminator
   5582..6169    +  rep_origin     ori: high-copy-number ColE1/pMB1/pBR322/pUC origin of replication
   6181..6208    -  terminator     T7Te terminator: phage T7 early transcription terminator
   6232..6423    -  CDS            rop: Rop protein, which maintains plasmids at low copy number; rop
   6424..7284    -  CDS            AmpR: β-lactamase; bla; confers resistance to ampicillin, carbenicillin, and related antibiotics
   7285..7387    -  promoter       cat promoter: promoter of the E. coli cat gene encoding chloramphenicol acetyltransferase
   7388..7419    -  terminator     tonB terminator: bidirectional E. coli tonB-P14 transcription terminator
