[The description below was written by a language model from this plasmid's Addgene catalogue record and pLannotate feature annotations shown in this document.]
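Description:
pGBW-m4046344 is an E. coli–yeast shuttle plasmid for galactose-inducible expression of the SARS-CoV-2 3'-to-5' exonuclease in Saccharomyces cerevisiae. In bacteria it replicates from a high-copy ColE1/pUC-type origin and is selected with ampicillin through a β-lactamase gene that the annotation places downstream of a cat promoter. A short rop-like reading frame is also annotated next to AmpR, although the catalogue lists the plasmid as high copy. Short phage T3, phage T7 and tonB terminators flank the bacterial modules and insulate them from neighbouring transcription. In yeast the plasmid is maintained episomally at multiple copies by the 2μ origin. It is selected by uracil prototrophy through URA3, a marker that can also be counterselected with 5-FOA.

The expression cassette begins with the Gal4-regulated GAL1 promoter, which drives a synthesized, wild-type coding segment of about 1.6 kb taken from the viral ORF1ab replicase polyprotein. The automated annotation identifies this segment only as a fragment of the polyprotein, and its attached description text concerns the 2'-O-methyltransferase. The catalogue entry, by contrast, specifies the 3'-to-5' exonuclease mature peptide as the insert. The viral sequence is fused at its C terminus to E. coli maltose-binding protein (malE), and the record states that a thrombin cleavage site allows this tag to be removed. Transcription ends at a CYC1 terminator. The MBP fusion can aid solubility and permits amylose-affinity purification, so the design suits inducible production and recovery of recombinant viral protein from yeast for biochemical or structural work. The depositor notes that the sequencing used for quality control may not cover the entire plasmid.
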