Addgene plasmid #149003: pGBW-m4046344
Purpose: Yeast Expression plasmid for SARS-CoV-2 3'-to-5' exonuclease
Depositing lab: Ginkgo Bioworks & Benjie Chen. Depositing organization: Ginkgo Bioworks.
Backbone
  Vector backbone: AmpR; 2u URA3
  Backbone size w/o insert (bp): 4078
  Vector type: Yeast Expression
  Selectable markers: URA3
Growth in bacteria
  Bacterial resistance: Ampicillin, 100 μg/mL
  Growth temperature: 37°C
  Growth strain: DH5alpha
  Copy number: High Copy
Gene/Insert
  Gene/Insert name: SARS-CoV-2 3'-to-5' exonuclease
  Species: Severe acute respiratory syndrome coronavirus 2
  Insert size (bp): 1574
  Mutation: wt
  Entrez Gene: ORF1ab (a.k.a. GU280_gp01)
  Promoter: pGAL1
  Tag / fusion protein: Cleavable thrombin;MBP (C terminal on backbone)
  Cloning method: Unknown
Resource information
  A portion of this plasmid was derived from a plasmid made by: GinkgoBioworks
Depositor comments: NCBI Reference Sequence: YP_009725309.1. Created by gene synthesis with Not1 site. NGS used for QC was performed by Ginkgo and may not fully cover the entire plasmid.
How to cite: pGBW-m4046344 was a gift from Ginkgo Bioworks & Benjie Chen (Addgene plasmid # 149003 ; http://n2t.net/addgene:149003 ; RRID:Addgene_149003)
